Addgene plasmid #190651: pCAGIG-Sema7A-KCE
Purpose: Expresses Mouse Sema7A with RGD motif mutated to KCE
Depositing lab: Andrew Newman & Victor Tarabykin. Depositing organization: Charite Universitaetsmedizin Berlin. Publication: Semaphorin heterodimerization in cis regulates membrane targeting and neocortical wiring. Bessa P, Newman AG, Yan K, Schaub T, Dannenberg R, Lajko D, Eilenberger J, Brunet T, Textoris-Taube K, Kemmler E, Deng P, Banerjee P, Ravindran E, Preissner R, Rosario M, Tarabykin V. Nat Commun. 2024 Aug 16;15(1):7059. doi: 10.1038/s41467-024-51009-1. PubMed 39152101.
Backbone
  Vector backbone: pCAGIG
  Vector type: Mammalian Expression
Growth in bacteria
  Bacterial resistance: Ampicillin, 100 μg/mL
  Growth temperature: 37°C
  Growth strain: DH5alpha
  Copy number: High Copy
Gene/Insert
  Gene/Insert name: Sema7A
  Species: M. musculus (mouse)
  Mutation: RGD mutated to KCE
  Entrez Gene: Sema7a (a.k.a. 2900057C09Rik, CDw108, H-Sema K1, H-Sema-L, M-Sema-L, Semal, sema K1, sema L)
  Cloning method: Restriction Enzyme; 5′ cloning site EcoRI (not destroyed); 3′ cloning site NotI (not destroyed)
  Sequencing primers: 5′ CAG-FW
Terms and licenses: Academic/Nonprofit Terms; Industry Terms: Not Available to Industry
How to cite: pCAGIG-Sema7A-KCE was a gift from Andrew Newman & Victor Tarabykin (Addgene plasmid # 190651 ; http://n2t.net/addgene:190651 ; RRID:Addgene_190651)
