[The description below was written by a language model from this plasmid's Addgene catalogue record and pLannotate feature annotations shown in this document.]
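Description:
pCAGIG-Sema7A-KCE is a mammalian expression plasmid built on the pCAGIG backbone, about 8.1 kb in the sequenced record. It carries the mouse Semaphorin 7A (Sema7a) coding sequence, in which the RGD motif has been mutated to KCE. It is propagated in E. coli as a high-copy plasmid through a ColE1/pUC-type origin and is selected with ampicillin via the β-lactamase gene and its own promoter. The backbone also contains an SV40 origin of replication with an adjacent SV40 polyadenylation signal, as well as remnants of lac regulatory sequence (lac promoter, operator, CAP site and short lacI fragments) that have no evident role in the expression cassette.

The payload is a bicistronic cassette driven by the composite CAG promoter, annotated here as the CMV immediate-early enhancer, a chicken β-actin promoter fragment and a chimeric β-actin/β-globin intron. Together these elements give strong, broadly active transcription in mammalian cells. The Sema7a open reading frame was cloned between EcoRI and NotI sites, both of which are retained. It is followed by an EMCV IRES and EGFP, and the transcript ends at a rabbit β-globin poly(A) signal. Because the IRES allows EGFP to be translated independently from the same mRNA, transfected cells are marked by green fluorescence while Sema7A itself remains untagged.

In general, RGD motifs mediate integrin binding, and the annotation describes Sema7A as acting in integrin-mediated signalling, so the variant plausibly serves as an integrin-binding-deficient comparison to the wild-type protein, although the record does not state this. The associated publication concerns semaphorin heterodimerization, membrane targeting and neocortical wiring.
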