Features (pLannotate 1.2.2; 19 found; start..end, strand, type, name):
      4..383     +  enhancer       CMV enhancer: human cytomegalovirus immediate early enhancer
    486..619     +  promoter       chicken β-actin promoter (fragment): No description available
    620..1636    +  intron         chimeric intron: chimera between introns from chicken β-actin and rabbit β-globin
   1634..1705    +  CDS            HBB (fragment): HBB_LEPEU - Experimental evidence at protein level: Swiss-Prot protein existence level 1. Involved in oxygen transport from the lung to the various peripheral tissues. From Lepus europaeus (European hare).
   1697..3688    +  CDS            Sema7a: SEM7A_MOUSE - Also known as Cd108, Semal, Semk1. Experimental evidence at protein level: Swiss-Prot protein existence level 1. Plays an important role in integrin-mediated signaling and functions both in regulating cell migration and immune responses. Promotes formation of focal adhesion complexes, activation of the protein kinase PTK2/FAK1 and subsequent phosphorylation of MAPK1 and MAPK3. Promotes production of proinflammatory cytokines by monocytes and macrophages. Plays an important role in modulating inflammation and T-cell-mediated immune responses. Promotes axon growth in the embryonic
   3831..4293    +  misc_feature   IRES: internal ribosome entry site (IRES) of the encephalomyocarditis virus (EMCV)
   4307..5026    +  CDS            EGFP: the original enhanced GFP (Yang et al., 1996) mammalian codon-optimized
   5155..5210    +  polyA_signal   β-globin poly(A) signal: rabbit β-globin polyadenylation signal (Gil and Proudfoot, 1987)
   5595..5611    -  protein_bind   lac operator: The lac repressor binds to the lac operator to inhibit transcription in E. coli. This inhibition can be relieved by adding lactose or isopropyl-β-D-thiogalactopyranoside (IPTG). lac repressor encoded by lacI
   5619..5649    -  promoter       lac promoter: promoter for the E. coli lac operon
   5664..5685    -  protein_bind   CAP binding site: CAP binding activates transcription in the presence of cAMP. E. coli catabolite activator protein
   5698..5737    -  CDS            lacI (fragment): lac repressor; lacI; The lac repressor binds to the lac operator to inhibit transcription in E. coli. This inhibition can be relieved by adding lactose or isopropyl-β-D-thiogalactopyranoside (IPTG).
   5744..5766    +  promoter       SV40 promoter (fragment): SV40 enhancer and early promoter
   5790..5925    +  rep_origin     SV40 ori: SV40 origin of replication
   5945..6079    +  polyA_signal   SV40 poly(A) signal: SV40 polyadenylation signal
   6081..6135    -  CDS            lacI (fragment): lac repressor; lacI; The lac repressor binds to the lac operator to inhibit transcription in E. coli. This inhibition can be relieved by adding lactose or isopropyl-β-D-thiogalactopyranoside (IPTG).
   6318..6906    -  rep_origin     ori: high-copy-number ColE1/pMB1/pBR322/pUC origin of replication
   7077..7937    -  CDS            AmpR: β-lactamase; bla; confers resistance to ampicillin, carbenicillin, and related antibiotics
   7938..8042    -  promoter       AmpR promoter: bla
>Addgene plasmid #190651 | pCAGIG-Sema7A-KCE | addgene full sequence | sequence record 436897 | Addgene NGS Result
GTCGACATTGATTATTGACTAGTTATTAATAGTAATCAATTACGGGGTCATTAGTTCATAGCCCATATAT
GGAGTTCCGCGTTACATAACTTACGGTAAATGGCCCGCCTGGCTGACCGCCCAACGACCCCCGCCCATTG
ACGTCAATAATGACGTATGTTCCCATAGTAACGCCAATAGGGACTTTCCATTGACGTCAATGGGTGGAGT
ATTTACGGTAAACTGCCCACTTGGCAGTACATCAAGTGTATCATATGCCAAGTACGCCCCCTATTGACGT
CAATGACGGTAAATGGCCCGCCTGGCATTATGCCCAGTACATGACCTTATGGGACTTTCCTACTTGGCAG
TACATCTACGTATTAGTCATCGCTATTACCATGGTCGAGGTGAGCCCCACGTTCTGCTTCACTCTCCCCA
TCTCCCCCCCCTCCCCACCCCCAATTTTGTATTTATTTATTTTTTAATTATTTTGTGCAGCGATGGGGGC
GGGGGGGGGGGGGGGGCGAGGCGGAGAGGTGCGGCGGCAGCCAATCAGAGCGGCGCGCTCCGAAAGTTTC
CTTTTATGGCGAGGCGGCGGCGGCGGCGGCCCTATAAAAAGCGAAGCGCGCGGCGGGCGGGAGTCGCTGC
GCGCTGCCTTCGCCCCGTGCCCCGCTCCGCCGCCGCCTCGCGCCGCCCGCCCCGGCTCTGACTGACCGCG
TTACTCCCACAGGTGAGCGGGCGGGACGGCCCTTCTCCTCCGGGCTGTAATTAGCGCTTGGTTTAATGAC
GGCTTGTTTCTTTTCTGTGGCTGCGTGAAAGCCTTGAGGGGCTCCGGGAGGGCCCTTTGTGCGGGGGGAG
CGGCTCGGGGGGTGCGTGCGTGTGTGTGTGCGTGGGGAGCGCCGCGTGCGGCTCCGCGCTGCCCGGCGGC
TGTGAGCGCTGCGGGCGCGGCGCGGGGCTTTGTGCGCTCCGCAGTGTGCGCGAGGGGAGCGCGGCCGGGG
GCGGTGCCCCGCGGTGCGGGGGGGGCTGCGAGGGGAACAAAGGCTGCGTGCGGGGTGTGTGCGTGGGGGG
GTGAGCAGGGGGTGTGGGCGCGTCGGTCGGGCTGCAACCCCCCCTGCACCCCCCTCCCCGAGTTGCTGAG
CACGGCCCGGCTTCGGGTGCGGGGCTCCGTACGGGGCGTGGCGCGGGGCTCGCCGTGCCGGGCGGGGGGT
GGCGGCAGGTGGGGGTGCCGGGCGGGGCGGGGCCGCCTCGGGCCGGGGAGGGCTCGGGGGAGGGGCGCGG
CGGCCCCCGGAGCGCCGGCGGCTGTCGAGGCGCGGCGAGCCGCAGCCATTGCCTTTTATGGTAATCGTGC
GAGAGGGCGCAGGGACTTCCTTTGTCCCAAATCTGTGCGGAGCCGAAATCTGGGAGGCGCCGCCGCACCC
CCTCTAGCGGGCGCGGGGCGAAGCGGTGCGGCGCCGGCAGGAAGGAAATGGGCGGGGAGGGCCTTCGTGC
GTCGCCGCGCCGCCGTCCCCTTCTCCCTCTCCAGCCTCGGGGCTGTCCGCGGGGGGACGGCTGCCTTCGG
GGGGGACGGGGCAGGGCGGGGTTCGGCTTCTGGCGTGTGACCGGCGGCTCTAGAGCCTCTGCTAACCATG
TTCATGCCTTCTTCTTTTTCCTACAGCTCCTGGGCAACGTGCTGGTTATTGTGCTGTCTCATCATTTTGG
CAAAGAATTCTGCGGGATGACGCCTCCTCCTCCCGGACGTGCCGCCCCCAGCGCACCGCGCGCCCGCGTC
CTCAGCCTGCCGGCTCGGTTCGGGCTCCCGCTGCGGCTGCGGCTTCTGCTGGTGTTCTGGGTGGCCGCCG
CCTCCGCCCAAGGCCACTCGAGGAGCGGACCCCGCATCTCCGCCGTCTGGAAAGGGCAGGACCATGTGGA
CTTTAGCCAGCCTGAGCCACACACCGTGCTTTTCCATGAGCCGGGCAGCTTCTCTGTCTGGGTGGGTGGA
CGTGGCAAGGTCTACCACTTCAACTTCCCCGAGGGCAAGAATGCCTCTGTGCGCACGGTGAACATCGGCT
CCACAAAGGGGTCCTGTCAGGACAAACAGGACTGTGGGAATTACATCACTCTTCTAGAAAGGCGGGGTAA
TGGGCTGCTGGTCTGTGGCACCAATGCCCGGAAGCCCAGCTGCTGGAACTTGGTGAATGACAGTGTGGTG
ATGTCACTTGGTGAGATGAAAGGCTATGCCCCCTTCAGCCCGGATGAGAACTCCCTGGTTCTGTTTGAAG
GAGATGAAGTGTACTCTACCATCCGGAAGCAGGAATACAACGGGAAGATCCCTCGGTTTCGACGCATTCG
GGGCGAGAGTGAACTGTACACAAGTGATACAGTCATGCAGAACCCACAGTTCATCAAGGCCACCATTGTG
CACCAAGACCAAGCCTATGATGATAAGATCTACTACTTCTTCCGAGAAGACAACCCTGACAAGAACCCCG
AGGCTCCTCTCAATGTGTCCCGAGTAGCCCAGTTGTGCAAGTGCGAGCAGGGTGGTGAGAGTTCGTTGTC
TGTCTCCAAGTGGAACACCTTCCTGAAAGCCATGTTGGTCTGCAGCGATGCAGCCACCAACAGGAACTTC
AATCGGCTGCAAGATGTCTTCCTGCTCCCTGACCCCAGTGGCCAGTGGAGAGATACCAGGGTCTATGGCG
TTTTCTCCAACCCCTGGAACTACTCAGCTGTCTGCGTGTATTCGCTTGGTGACATTGACAGAGTCTTCCG
TACCTCATCGCTCAAAGGCTACCACATGGGCCTTCCCAACCCTCGACCTGGCATGTGCCTCCCAAAAAAG
CAGCCCATACCCACAGAAACCTTCCAGGTAGCTGATAGTCACCCAGAGGTGGCTCAGAGGGTGGAACCTA
TGGGGCCACTGAAGACACCATTGTTCCATTCTAAGTACCATTACCAGAAAGTGGTCGTTCACCGCATGCA
AGCCAGCAATGGAGAGACCTTCCATGTGCTTTATCTAACCACAGACAGGGGCACCATTCACAAGGTGGTG
GAATCAGGGGACCAGGACCATAGCTTTGTCTTCAATATCATGGAGATCCAGCCCTTTCACCGTGCAGCGG
CCATCCAGGCTATATCATTGGATGCTGACCGGCGGAAGCTCTATGTGACCTCCCAGTGGGAAGTGAGCCA
GGTACCCCTGGACATGTGTGAGGTCTACAGCGGGGGCTGCCATGGCTGCCTCATGTCCCGAGACCCCTAC
TGTGGCTGGGACCAGGACCGCTGCGTGTCTATCTACAGCTCCCAACGATCAGTGCTGCAGTCCATTAATC
CAGCGGAGCCACACAGAGAGTGTCCCAACCCTAAACCAGACGAGGCTCCATTGCAGAAGGTTTCCCTGGC
TCGGAACTCTCGATACTACCTGACCTGCCCCATGGAGTCCCGCCACGCCACTTACTTATGGCGCCATGAG
GAGAATGTGGAACAGAGCTGTGAGCCAGGCCACCAAAGCCCTAGCTGCATCCTGTTCATTGAGAACCTCA
CGGCCCGTCAGTATGGCCACTACCGCTGCGAGGCCCAAGAGGGCTCCTACCTCCGTGAGGCTCAACACTG
GGAGCTGCTGCCAGAGGACAGAGCACTGGCCGAACAACTAATGGGCCATGCCCGGGCCCTGGCCGCCTCC
TTCTGGCTGGGGGTCCTGCCCACACTCATACTTGGTCTGCTGGTTCACTAGGCGGCCGCTACGTAAATTC
CGCCCCCCCCCCCTCTCCCTCCCCCCCCCCTAACGTTACTGGCCGAAGCCGCTTGGAATAAGGCCGGTGT
GCGTTTGTCTATATGTTATTTTCCACCATATTGCCGTCTTTTGGCAATGTGAGGGCCCGGAAACCTGGCC
CTGTCTTCTTGACGAGCATTCCTAGGGGTCTTTCCCCTCTCGCCAAAGGAATGCAAGGTCTGTTGAATGT
CGTGAAGGAAGCAGTTCCTCTGGAAGCTTCTTGAAGACAAACAACGTCTGTAGCGACCCTTTGCAGGCAG
CGGAACCCCCCACCTGGCGACAGGTGCCTCTGCGGCCAAAAGCCACGTGTATAAGATACACCTGCAAAGG
CGGCACAACCCCAGTGCCACGTTGTGAGTTGGATAGTTGTGGAAAGAGTCAAATGGCTCTCCTCAAGCGT
ATTCAACAAGGGGCTGAAGGATGCCCAGAAGGTACCCCATTGTATGGGATCTGATCTGGGGCCTCGGTGC
ACATGCTTTACATGTGTTTAGTCGAGGTTAAAAAAACGTCTAGGCCCCCCGAACCACGGGGACGTGGTTT
TCCTTTGAAAAACACGATGATAATATGGCCACAACCATGGTGAGCAAGGGCGAGGAGCTGTTCACCGGGG
TGGTGCCCATCCTGGTCGAGCTGGACGGCGACGTAAACGGCCACAAGTTCAGCGTGTCCGGCGAGGGCGA
GGGCGATGCCACCTACGGCAAGCTGACCCTGAAGTTCATCTGCACCACCGGCAAGCTGCCCGTGCCCTGG
CCCACCCTCGTGACCACCCTGACCTACGGCGTGCAGTGCTTCAGCCGCTACCCCGACCACATGAAGCAGC
ACGACTTCTTCAAGTCCGCCATGCCCGAAGGCTACGTCCAGGAGCGCACCATCTTCTTCAAGGACGACGG
CAACTACAAGACCCGCGCCGAGGTGAAGTTCGAGGGCGACACCCTGGTGAACCGCATCGAGCTGAAGGGC
ATCGACTTCAAGGAGGACGGCAACATCCTGGGGCACAAGCTGGAGTACAACTACAACAGCCACAACGTCT
ATATCATGGCCGACAAGCAGAAGAACGGCATCAAGGTGAACTTCAAGATCCGCCACAACATCGAGGACGG
CAGCGTGCAGCTCGCCGACCACTACCAGCAGAACACCCCCATCGGCGACGGCCCCGTGCTGCTGCCCGAC
AACCACTACCTGAGCACCCAGTCCGCCCTGAGCAAAGACCCCAACGAGAAGCGCGATCACATGGTCCTGC
TGGAGTTCGTGACCGCCGCCGGGATCACTCTCGGCATGGACGAGCTGTACAAGTAAAGCGGCCGGCCGCC
AGCACAGTGGTCGATCGACCAATGCCCTGGCTCACAAATACCACTGAGATCTTTTTCCCTCTGCCAAAAA
TTATGGGGACATCATGAAGCCCCTTGAGCATCTGACTTCTGGCTAATAAAGGAAATTTATTTTCATTGCA
ATAGTGTGTTGGAATTTTTTGTGTCTCTCACTCGGAAGGACATATGGGAGGGCAAATCATTTAAAACATC
AGAATGAGTATTTGGTTTAGAGTTTGGCAACATATGCCCATATGCTGGCTGCCATGAACAAAGGTTGGCT
ATAAAGAGGTCATCAGTATATGAAACAGCCCCCTGCTGTCCATTCCTTATTCCATAGAAAAGCCTTGACT
TGAGGTTAGATTTTTTTTATATTTTGTTTTGTGTTATTTTTTTCTTTAACATCCCTAAAATTTTCCTTAC
ATGTTTTACTAGCCAGATTTTTCCTCCTCTCCTGACTACTCCCAGTCATAGCTGTCCCTCTTCTCTTATG
GAGATCCCTCGACCTGCAGCCCAAGCTTGGCGTAATCATGGTCATAGCTGTTTCCTGTGTGAAATTGTTA
TCCGCTCACAATTCCACACAACATACGAGCCGGAAGCATAAAGTGTAAAGCCTGGGGTGCCTAATGAGTG
AGCTAACTCACATTAATTGCGTTGCGCTCACTGCCCGCTTTCCAGTCGGGAAACCTGTCGTGCCAGCGGA
TCCGCATCTCAATTAGTCAGCAACCATAGTCCCGCCCCTAACTCCGCCCATCCCGCCCCTAACTCCGCCC
AGTTCCGCCCATTCTCCGCCCCATGGCTGACTAATTTTTTTTATTTATGCAGAGGCCGAGGCCGCCTCGG
CCTCTGAGCTATTCCAGAAGTAGTGAGGAGGCTTTTTTGGAGGCCTAGGCTTTTGCAAAAAGCTAACTTG
TTTATTGCAGCTTATAATGGTTACAAATAAAGCAATAGCATCACAAATTTCACAAATAAAGCATTTTTTT
CACTGCATTCTAGTTGTGGTTTGTCCAAACTCATCAATGTATCTTATCATGTCTGGATCCGCTGCATTAA
TGAATCGGCCAACGCGCGGGGAGAGGCGGTTTGCGTATTGGGCGCTCTTCCGCTTCCTCGCTCACTGACT
CGCTGCGCTCGGTCGTTCGGCTGCGGCGAGCGGTATCAGCTCACTCAAAGGCGGTAATACGGTTATCCAC
AGAATCAGGGGATAACGCAGGAAAGAACATGTGAGCAAAAGGCCAGCAAAAGGCCAGGAACCGTAAAAAG
GCCGCGTTGCTGGCGTTTTTCCATAGGCTCCGCCCCCCTGACGAGCATCACAAAAATCGACGCTCAAGTC
AGAGGTGGCGAAACCCGACAGGACTATAAAGATACCAGGCGTTTCCCCCTGGAAGCTCCCTCGTGCGCTC
TCCTGTTCCGACCCTGCCGCTTACCGGATACCTGTCCGCCTTTCTCCCTTCGGGAAGCGTGGCGCTTTCT
CATAGCTCACGCTGTAGGTATCTCAGTTCGGTGTAGGTCGTTCGCTCCAAGCTGGGCTGTGTGCACGAAC
CCCCCGTTCAGCCCGACCGCTGCGCCTTATCCGGTAACTATCGTCTTGAGTCCAACCCGGTAAGACACGA
CTTATCGCCACTGGCAGCAGCCACTGGTAACAGGATTAGCAGAGCGAGGTATGTAGGCGGTGCTACAGAG
TTCTTGAAGTGGTGGCCTAACTACGGCTACACTAGAAGAACAGTATTTGGTATCTGCGCTCTGCTGAAGC
CAGTTACCTTCGGAAAAAGAGTTGGTAGCTCTTGATCCGGCAAACAAACCACCGCTGGTAGCGGTGGTTT
TTTTGTTTGCAAGCAGCAGATTACGCGCAGAAAAAAAGGATCTCAAGAAGATCCTTTGATCTTTTCTACG
GGGTCTGACGCTCAGTGGAACGAAAACTCACGTTAAGGGATTTTGGTCATGAGATTATCAAAAAGGATCT
TCACCTAGATCCTTTTAAATTAAAAATGAAGTTTTAAATCAATCTAAAGTATATATGAGTAAACTTGGTC
TGACAGTTACCAATGCTTAATCAGTGAGGCACCTATCTCAGCGATCTGTCTATTTCGTTCATCCATAGTT
GCCTGACTCCCCGTCGTGTAGATAACTACGATACGGGAGGGCTTACCATCTGGCCCCAGTGCTGCAATGA
TACCGCGAGACCCACGCTCACCGGCTCCAGATTTATCAGCAATAAACCAGCCAGCCGGAAGGGCCGAGCG
CAGAAGTGGTCCTGCAACTTTATCCGCCTCCATCCAGTCTATTAATTGTTGCCGGGAAGCTAGAGTAAGT
AGTTCGCCAGTTAATAGTTTGCGCAACGTTGTTGCCATTGCTACAGGCATCGTGGTGTCACGCTCGTCGT
TTGGTATGGCTTCATTCAGCTCCGGTTCCCAACGATCAAGGCGAGTTACATGATCCCCCATGTTGTGCAA
AAAAGCGGTTAGCTCCTTCGGTCCTCCGATCGTTGTCAGAAGTAAGTTGGCCGCAGTGTTATCACTCATG
GTTATGGCAGCACTGCATAATTCTCTTACTGTCATGCCATCCGTAAGATGCTTTTCTGTGACTGGTGAGT
ACTCAACCAAGTCATTCTGAGAATAGTGTATGCGGCGACCGAGTTGCTCTTGCCCGGCGTCAATACGGGA
TAATACCGCGCCACATAGCAGAACTTTAAAAGTGCTCATCATTGGAAAACGTTCTTCGGGGCGAAAACTC
TCAAGGATCTTACCGCTGTTGAGATCCAGTTCGATGTAACCCACTCGTGCACCCAACTGATCTTCAGCAT
CTTTTACTTTCACCAGCGTTTCTGGGTGAGCAAAAACAGGAAGGCAAAATGCCGCAAAAAAGGGAATAAG
GGCGACACGGAAATGTTGAATACTCATACTCTTCCTTTTTCAATATTATTGAAGCATTTATCAGGGTTAT
TGTCTCATGAGCGGATACATATTTGAATGTATTTAGAAAAATAAACAAATAGGGGTTCCGCGCACATTTC
CCCGAAAAGTGCCACCTGG
